>Addgene plasmid #84080 | Gma-pCAMBIA-1301-STTM171 | addgene full sequence | sequence record 174468 | Addgene NGS Result
TGAGACTTTTCAACAAAGGGTAATTTCGGGAAACCTCCTCGGATTCCATTGCCCAGCTATCTGTCACCTC
ATCGAAAGGACAGTAGAAAAGGAAGATGGCTCCTACAAATGCCATCATTGCGATAAAGGAAAGGCTATCA
TTCAAGATGCCTCTGCCGACAGTGGTCCCAAAGATGGACCCCCACCCACGAGGAGCATCGTGGAAAAAGA
AGACGTCCCAACCACGTCTTCAAAGCAAGTGGATTGATGTGACATCTCCACTGACATAAGGGATGACGCA
CAGCCCCACTATCCTTCGCAAGACCCTTCCTCTATATAAGGAAGTTCATTTCATTTGGAGAGGACAGCCC
AAGCTTGATATTGGCGCCTAGGCTCAATCAGTTGTTGTTGTTATGGTCTAATTTAAATATGGTCTAAAGA
AGAAGAATTGAGATATTGACTACGCGGCTCAAGAATTCGGTACGCTGAAATCACCAGTCTCTCTCTACAA
ATCTATCTCTCTCTATTTTCTCCATAAATAATGTGTGAGTAGTTTCCCGATAAGGGAAATTAGGGTTCTT
ATAGGGTTTCGCTCATGTGTTGAGCATATAAGAAACCCTTAGTATGTATTTGTATTTGTAAAATACTTCT
ATCAATAAAATTTCTAATTCCTAAAACCAAAATCCAGTACTAAAATCCAGATCTCCTAAAGTCCCTATAG
ATCTTTGTCGTGAATATAAACCAGACACGAGACGACTAGACCTGGAGCCCAGACGCCGTTCGAAGCTAGA
AGTACCGCTTAGGCAGGAGGCCGTTAGGGAAAAGATGCTAAGGCAGGGTTGGTTACGTTGACTCCCCCGT
AGGTTTGGTTTAAATATGATGAAGTGGACGGAAGGAAGGAGGAAGACAAGGAAGGATAAGGTTGCAGGCC
CTGTGCAAGGTAAGAAGATGGAAATTTGATAGAGGTACGCTACTATACTTATACTATACGCTAAGGGAAT
GATTGTATTTATACCCTATACCCCCTAATAACCCCTTATCAATTTAAGAAATAATCCGCATAAGCCCCCG
CTTAAAAATTGGTATCAGAGCCATGAATAGGTCTATGACCAAAACTCAAGAGGATAAAACCTCACCAAAA
TACGAAAGAGTCCTTAACTCTAAAGATAAAAGATCTTTCAAGATCAAAACTAGTTCCCTCACACCGGTGA
CGGGGATCGCATGCGACCTCTAGACCATCACATTGGAGCTTCAGCTGCTCGAGTTCTATAGTGTCACCTA
AATCGTATGTGTATGATACATAAGGTTATGTATTAATTGTAGCCGCGTTCTTACGTCGACGTACCAATTA
CGCCCCGCCCTGTCACTCATCGCAGTACTGTTGTAATTCATTAAGCATTCTGCCGACATGGAAGCCATCA
CAAACGGCATGATGAACCTGAATCGCCAGCGGCATCAGCACCTTGTCGCCTTGCGTATAATATTTGCCCA
TGGTGAAAACGGGGGCGAAGAAGTTGTCCATATTGGCCACGTTTAAATCAAAACTGGTGAAACTCACCCA
GGGATTGGCTGAGACGAAAAACATATTCTCAATAAACCCTTTAGGGAAATAGGCCAGGTTCTCACCGTAA
CACGTCACATCTTGCGAATATATGTGTAGAAACTGCCGGAAATCGTCGTGGTATTCACTCCAGAGTGATG
AAAACGTTTCAGTTTGCTCATGGAAAACGGTGTAACAAGGGTGAACACTATCCCATATTACCAGCTCACC
GTCTTTCATTGCCATACGGAACTCCGGATGAGCATTCATCAGGCGGGCAAGAATGTGAATAAAGGCCGGA
TAAAACTTGTGCTTATTTTTCTTTACGGTCTTTAAAAAGGCCGTAATATCCAGCTGAACGGTCTGGTTAT
AGGTACATTGAGCAACTGACTGAAATGCCTCAAAATGTTCTTTACGATGCCATTGGGATATATCAACGGT
GGTATATCCAGTGATTTCTTTCTCCATTTTAGCTTCCTTAGCTCCTGAAAATCTCGATAACTCATTAAAG
CTTATCGATGATAAGCTGTCAAACATGAGAATTTAGCCCGCCTAATGGGCGGGCTTTTTGTTGTGATCCG
CGTTGCTGGCGTTTTTCCATAGGCTCCGCCCCCCTGACGAGCATCACAAAAATCGACGCTCAAGTCAGAG
GTGGCGAAACCCGACAGGACTATAAAGATACCAGGCGTTTCCCCCCTGGAAGCTCCCTCGTGCGCTCTCC
TGTTCCGACCCTGCCGCTTACCGGATACCTGTCCGCCTTTCTTAATTAACTGCAGGCATGCAAGCTTGGC
ACTGGCCGTCGTTTTACAACGTCGTGACTGGGAAAACCCTGGCGTTACCCAACTTAATCGCCTTGCAGCA
CATCCCCCTTTCGCCAGCTGGCGTAATAGCGAAGAGGCCCGCACCGATCGCCCTTCCCAACAGTTGCGCA
GCCTGAATGGCGAATGCTAGAGCAGCTTGAGCTTGGATCAGATTGTCGTTTCCCGCCTTCAGTTTAGCTT
CATGGAGTCAAAGATTCAAATAGAGGACCTAACAGAACTCGCCGTAAAGACTGGCGAACAGTTCATACAG
AGTCTCTTACGACTCAATGACAAGAAGAAAATCTTCGTCAACATGGTGGAGCACGACACACTTGTCTACT
CCAAAAATATCAAAGATACAGTCTCAGAAGACCAAAGGGCAATTGAGACTTTTCAACAAAGGGTAATATC
CGGAAACCTCCTCGGATTCCATTGCCCAGCTATCTGTCACTTTATTGTGAAGATAGTGGAAAAGGAAGGT
GGCTCCTACAAATGCCATCATTGCGATAAAGGAAAGGCCATCGTTGAAGATGCCTCTGCCGACAGTGGTC
CCAAAGATGGACCCCCACCCACGAGGAGCATCGTGGAAAAAGAAGACGTTCCAACCACGTCTTCAAAGCA
AGTGGATTGATGTGATATCTCCACTGACGTAAGGGATGACGCACAATCCCACTATCCTTCGCAAGACCCT
TCCTCTATATAAGGAAGTTCATTTCATTTGGAGAGAACACGGGGGACTCTTGACCATGGTAGATCTGAGG
GTAAATTTCTAGTTTTTCTCCTTCATTTTCTTGGTTAGGACCCTTTTCTCTTTTTATTTTTTTGAGCTTT
GATCTTTCTTTAAACTGATCTATTTTTTAATTGATTGGTTATGGTGTAAATATTACATAGCTTTAACTGA
TAATCTGATTACTTTATTTCGTGTGTCTATGATGATGATGATAGTTACAGAACCGACGACTCGTCCGTCC
TGTAGAAACCCCAACCCGTGAAATCAAAAAACTCGACGGCCTGTGGGCATTCAGTCTGGATCGCGAAAAC
TGTGGAATTGATCAGCGTTGGTGGGAAAGCGCGTTACAAGAAAGCCGGGCAATTGCTGTGCCAGGCAGTT
TTAACGATCAGTTCGCCGATGCAGATATTCGTAATTATGCGGGCAACGTCTGGTATCAGCGCGAAGTCTT
TATACCGAAAGGTTGGGCAGGCCAGCGTATCGTGCTGCGTTTCGATGCGGTCACTCATTACGGCAAAGTG
TGGGTCAATAATCAGGAAGTGATGGAGCATCAGGGCGGCTATACGCCATTTGAAGCCGATGTCACGCCGT
ATGTTATTGCCGGGAAAAGTGTACGTATCACCGTTTGTGTGAACAACGAACTGAACTGGCAGACTATCCC
GCCGGGAATGGTGATTACCGACGAAAACGGCAAGAAAAAGCAGTCTTACTTCCATGATTTCTTTAACTAT
GCCGGAATCCATCGCAGCGTAATGCTCTACACCACGCCGAACACCTGGGTGGACGATATCACCGTGGTGA
CGCATGTCGCGCAAGACTGTAACCACGCGTCTGTTGACTGGCAGGTGGTGGCCAATGGTGATGTCAGCGT
TGAACTGCGTGATGCGGATCAACAGGTGGTTGCAACTGGACAAGGCACTAGCGGGACTTTGCAAGTGGTG
AATCCGCACCTCTGGCAACCGGGTGAAGGTTATCTCTATGAACTGTGCGTCACAGCCAAAAGCCAGACAG
AGTGTGATATCTACCCGCTTCGCGTCGGCATCCGGTCAGTGGCAGTGAAGGGCGAACAGTTCCTGATTAA
CCACAAACCGTTCTACTTTACTGGCTTTGGTCGTCATGAAGATGCGGACTTGCGTGGCAAAGGATTCGAT
AACGTGCTGATGGTGCACGACCACGCATTAATGGACTGGATTGGGGCCAACTCCTACCGTACCTCGCATT
ACCCTTACGCTGAAGAGATGCTCGACTGGGCAGATGAACATGGCATCGTGGTGATTGATGAAACTGCTGC
TGTCGGCTTTAACCTCTCTTTAGGCATTGGTTTCGAAGCGGGCAACAAGCCGAAAGAACTGTACAGCGAA
GAGGCAGTCAACGGGGAAACTCAGCAAGCGCACTTACAGGCGATTAAAGAGCTGATAGCGCGTGACAAAA
ACCACCCAAGCGTGGTGATGTGGAGTATTGCCAACGAACCGGATACCCGTCCGCAAGGTGCACGGGAATA
TTTCGCGCCACTGGCGGAAGCAACGCGTAAACTCGACCCGACGCGTCCGATCACCTGCGTCAATGTAATG
TTCTGCGACGCTCACACCGATACCATCAGCGATCTCTTTGATGTGCTGTGCCTGAACCGTTATTACGGAT
GGTATGTCCAAAGCGGCGATTTGGAAACGGCAGAGAAGGTACTGGAAAAAGAACTTCTGGCCTGGCAGGA
GAAACTGCATCAGCCGATTATCATCACCGAATACGGCGTGGATACGTTAGCCGGGCTGCACTCAATGTAC
ACCGACATGTGGAGTGAAGAGTATCAGTGTGCATGGCTGGATATGTATCACCGCGTCTTTGATCGCGTCA
GCGCCGTCGTCGGTGAACAGGTATGGAATTTCGCCGATTTTGCGACCTCGCAAGGCATATTGCGCGTTGG
CGGTAACAAGAAAGGGATCTTCACTCGCGACCGCAAACCGAAGTCGGCGGCTTTTCTGCTGCAAAAACGC
TGGACTGGCATGAACTTCGGTGAAAAACCGCAGCAGGGAGGCAAACAAGCTAGCCACCACCACCACCACC
ACGTGTGAATTACAGGTGACCAGCTCGAATTTCCCCGATCGTTCAAACATTTGGCAATAAAGTTTCTTAA
GATTGAATCCTGTTGCCGGTCTTGCGATGATTATCATATAATTTCTGTTGAATTACGTTAAGCATGTAAT
AATTAACATGTAATGCATGACGTTATTTATGAGATGGGTTTTTATGATTAGAGTCCCGCAATTATACATT
TAATACGCGATAGAAAACAAAATATAGCGCGCAAACTAGGATAAATTATCGCGCGCGGTGTCATCTATGT
TACTAGATCGGGAATTAAACTATCAGTGTTTGACAGGATATATTGGCGGGTAAACCTAAGAGAAAAGAGC
GTTTATTAGAATAATCGGATATTTAAAAGGGCGTGAAAAGGTTTATCCGTTCGTCCATTTGTATGTGCAT
GCCAACCACAGGGTTCCCCTCGGGATCAAAGTACTTTGATCCAACCCCTCCGCTGCTATAGTGCAGTCGG
CTTCTGACGTTCAGTGCAGCCGTCTTCTGAAAACGACATGTCGCACAAGTCCTAAGTTACGCGACAGGCT
GCCGCCCTGCCCTTTTCCTGGCGTTTTCTTGTCGCGTGTTTTAGTCGCATAAAGTAGAATACTTGCGACT
AGAACCGGAGACATTACGCCATGAACAAGAGCGCCGCCGCTGGCCTGCTGGGCTATGCCCGCGTCAGCAC
CGACGACCAGGACTTGACCAACCAACGGGCCGAACTGCACGCGGCCGGCTGCACCAAGCTGTTTTCCGAG
AAGATCACCGGCACCAGGCGCGACCGCCCGGAGCTGGCCAGGATGCTTGACCACCTACGCCCTGGCGACG
TTGTGACAGTGACCAGGCTAGACCGCCTGGCCCGCAGCACCCGCGACCTACTGGACATTGCCGAGCGCAT
CCAGGAGGCCGGCGCGGGCCTGCGTAGCCTGGCAGAGCCGTGGGCCGACACCACCACGCCGGCCGGCCGC
ATGGTGTTGACCGTGTTCGCCGGCATTGCCGAGTTCGAGCGTTCCCTAATCATCGACCGCACCCGGAGCG
GGCGCGAGGCCGCCAAGGCCCGAGGCGTGAAGTTTGGCCCCCGCCCTACCCTCACCCCGGCACAGATCGC
GCACGCCCGCGAGCTGATCGACCAGGAAGGCCGCACCGTGAAAGAGGCGGCTGCACTGCTTGGCGTGCAT
CGCTCGACCCTGTACCGCGCACTTGAGCGCAGCGAGGAAGTGACGCCCACCGAGGCCAGGCGGCGCGGTG
CCTTCCGTGAGGACGCATTGACCGAGGCCGACGCCCTGGCGGCCGCCGAGAATGAACGCCAAGAGGAACA
AGCATGAAACCGCACCAGGACGGCCAGGACGAACCGTTTTTCATTACCGAAGAGATCGAGGCGGAGATGA
TCGCGGCCGGGTACGTGTTCGAGCCGCCCGCGCACGTCTCAACCGTGCGGCTGCATGAAATCCTGGCCGG
TTTGTCTGATGCCAAGCTGGCGGCCTGGCCGGCCAGCTTGGCCGCTGAAGAAACCGAGCGCCGCCGTCTA
AAAAGGTGATGTGTATTTGAGTAAAACAGCTTGCGTCATGCGGTCGCTGCGTATATGATGCGATGAGTAA
ATAAACAAATACGCAAGGGGAACGCATGAAGGTTATCGCTGTACTTAACCAGAAAGGCGGGTCAGGCAAG
ACGACCATCGCAACCCATCTAGCCCGCGCCCTGCAACTCGCCGGGGCCGATGTTCTGTTAGTCGATTCCG
ATCCCCAGGGCAGTGCCCGCGATTGGGCGGCCGTGCGGGAAGATCAACCGCTAACCGTTGTCGGCATCGA
CCGCCCGACGATTGACCGCGACGTGAAGGCCATCGGCCGGCGCGACTTCGTAGTGATCGACGGAGCGCCC
CAGGCGGCGGACTTGGCTGTGTCCGCGATCAAGGCAGCCGACTTCGTGCTGATTCCGGTGCAGCCAAGCC
CTTACGACATATGGGCCACCGCCGACCTGGTGGAGCTGGTTAAGCAGCGCATTGAGGTCACGGATGGAAG
GCTACAAGCGGCCTTTGTCGTGTCGCGGGCGATCAAAGGCACGCGCATCGGCGGTGAGGTTGCCGAGGCG
CTGGCCGGGTACGAGCTGCCCATTCTTGAGTCCCGTATCACGCAGCGCGTGAGCTACCCAGGCACTGCCG
CCGCCGGCACAACCGTTCTTGAATCAGAACCCGAGGGCGACGCTGCCCGCGAGGTCCAGGCGCTGGCCGC
TGAAATTAAATCAAAACTCATTTGAGTTAATGAGGTAAAGAGAAAATGAGCAAAAGCACAAACACGCTAA
GTGCCGGCCGTCCGAGCGCACGCAGCAGCAAGGCTGCAACGTTGGCCAGCCTGGCAGACACGCCAGCCAT
GAAGCGGGTCAACTTTCAGTTGCCGGCGGAGGATCACACCAAGCTGAAGATGTACGCGGTACGCCAAGGC
AAGACCATTACCGAGCTGCTATCTGAATACATCGCGCAGCTACCAGAGTAAATGAGCAAATGAATAAATG
AGTAGATGAATTTTAGCGGCTAAAGGAGGCGGCATGGAAAATCAAGAACAACCAGGCACCGACGCCGTGG
AATGCCCCATGTGTGGAGGAACGGGCGGTTGGCCAGGCGTAAGCGGCTGGGTTGCCTGCCGGCCCTGCAA
TGGCACTGGAACCCCCAAGCCCGAGGAATCGGCGTGAGCGGTCGCAAACCATCCGGCCCGGTACAAATCG
GCGCGGCGCTGGGTGATGACCTGGTGGAGAAGTTGAAGGCCGCGCAGGCCGCCCAGCGGCAACGCATCGA
GGCAGAAGCACGCCCCGGTGAATCGTGGCAAGCGGCCGCTGATCGAATCCGCAAAGAATCCCGGCAACCG
CCGGCAGCCGGTGCGCCGTCGATTAGGAAGCCGCCCAAGGGCGACGAGCAACCAGATTTTTTCGTTCCGA
TGCTCTATGACGTGGGCACCCGCGATAGTCGCAGCATCATGGACGTGGCCGTTTTCCGTCTGTCGAAGCG
TGACCGACGAGCTGGCGAGGTGATCCGCTACGAGCTTCCAGACGGGCACGTAGAGGTTTCCGCAGGGCCG
GCCGGCATGGCCAGTGTGTGGGATTACGACCTGGTACTGATGGCGGTTTCCCATCTAACCGAATCCATGA
ACCGATACCGGGAAGGGAAGGGAGACAAGCCCGGCCGCGTGTTCCGTCCACACGTTGCGGACGTACTCAA
GTTCTGCCGGCGAGCCGATGGCGGAAAGCAGAAAGACGACCTGGTAGAAACCTGCATTCGGTTAAACACC
ACGCACGTTGCCATGCAGCGTACGAAGAAGGCCAAGAACGGCCGCCTGGTGACGGTATCCGAGGGTGAAG
CCTTGATTAGCCGCTACAAGATCGTAAAGAGCGAAACCGGGCGGCCGGAGTACATCGAGATCGAGCTAGC
TGATTGGATGTACCGCGAGATCACAGAAGGCAAGAACCCGGACGTGCTGACGGTTCACCCCGATTACTTT
TTGATCGATCCCGGCATCGGCCGTTTTCTCTACCGCCTGGCACGCCGCGCCGCAGGCAAGGCAGAAGCCA
GATGGTTGTTCAAGACGATCTACGAACGCAGTGGCAGCGCCGGAGAGTTCAAGAAGTTCTGTTTCACCGT
GCGCAAGCTGATCGGGTCAAATGACCTGCCGGAGTACGATTTGAAGGAGGAGGCGGGGCAGGCTGGCCCG
ATCCTAGTCATGCGCTACCGCAACCTGATCGAGGGCGAAGCATCCGCCGGTTCCTAATGTACGGAGCAGA
TGCTAGGGCAAATTGCCCTAGCAGGGGAAAAAGGTCGAAAAGGTCTCTTTCCTGTGGATAGCACGTACAT
TGGGAACCCAAAGCCGTACATTGGGAACCGGAACCCGTACATTGGGAACCCAAAGCCGTACATTGGGAAC
CGGTCACACATGTAAGTGACTGATATAAAAGAGAAAAAAGGCGATTTTTCCGCCTAAAACTCTTTAAAAC
TTATTAAAACTCTTAAAACCCGCCTGGCCTGTGCATAACTGTCTGGCCAGCGCACAGCCGAAGAGCTGCA
AAAAGCGCCTACCCTTCGGTCGCTGCGCTCCCTACGCCCCGCCGCTTCGCGTCGGCCTATCGCGGCCGCT
GGCCGCTCAAAAATGGCTGGCCTACGGCCAGGCAATCTACCAGGGCGCGGACAAGCCGCGCCGTCGCCAC
TCGACCGCCGGCGCCCACATCAAGGCACCCTGCCTCGCGCGTTTCGGTGATGACGGTGAAAACCTCTGAC
ACATGCAGCTCCCGGAGACGGTCACAGCTTGTCTGTAAGCGGATGCCGGGAGCAGACAAGCCCGTCAGGG
CGCGTCAGCGGGTGTTGGCGGGTGTCGGGGCGCAGCCATGACCCAGTCACGTAGCGATAGCGGAGTGTAT
ACTGGCTTAACTATGCGGCATCAGAGCAGATTGTACTGAGAGTGCACCATATGCGGTGTGAAATACCGCA
CAGATGCGTAAGGAGAAAATACCGCATCAGGCGCTCTTCCGCTTCCTCGCTCACTGACTCGCTGCGCTCG
GTCGTTCGGCTGCGGCGAGCGGTATCAGCTCACTCAAAGGCGGTAATACGGTTATCCACAGAATCAGGGG
ATAACGCAGGAAAGAACATGTGAGCAAAAGGCCAGCAAAAGGCCAGGAACCGTAAAAAGGCCGCGTTGCT
GGCGTTTTTCCATAGGCTCCGCCCCCCTGACGAGCATCACAAAAATCGACGCTCAAGTCAGAGGTGGCGA
AACCCGACAGGACTATAAAGATACCAGGCGTTTCCCCCTGGAAGCTCCCTCGTGCGCTCTCCTGTTCCGA
CCCTGCCGCTTACCGGATACCTGTCCGCCTTTCTCCCTTCGGGAAGCGTGGCGCTTTCTCATAGCTCACG
CTGTAGGTATCTCAGTTCGGTGTAGGTCGTTCGCTCCAAGCTGGGCTGTGTGCACGAACCCCCCGTTCAG
CCCGACCGCTGCGCCTTATCCGGTAACTATCGTCTTGAGTCCAACCCGGTAAGACACGACTTATCGCCAC
TGGCAGCAGCCACTGGTAACAGGATTAGCAGAGCGAGGTATGTAGGCGGTGCTACAGAGTTCTTGAAGTG
GTGGCCTAACTACGGCTACACTAGAAGGACAGTATTTGGTATCTGCGCTCTGCTGAAGCCAGTTACCTTC
GGAAAAAGAGTTGGTAGCTCTTGATCCGGCAAACAAACCACCGCTGGTAGCGGTGGTTTTTTTGTTTGCA
AGCAGCAGATTACGCGCAGAAAAAAAGGATCTCAAGAAGATCCTTTGATCTTTTCTACGGGGTCTGACGC
TCAGTGGAACGAAAACTCACGTTAAGGGATTTTGGTCATGCATTCTAGGTACTAAAACAATTCATCCAGT
AAAATATAATATTTTATTTTCTCCCAATCAGGCTTGATCCCCAGTAAGTCAAAAAATAGCTCGACATACT
GTTCTTCCCCGATATCCTCCCTGATCGACCGGACGCAGAAGGCAATGTCATACCACTTGTCCGCCCTGCC
GCTTCTCCCAAGATCAATAAAGCCACTTACTTTGCCATCTTTCACAAAGATGTTGCTGTCTCCCAGGTCG
CCGTGGGAAAAGACAAGTTCCTCTTCGGGCTTTTCCGTCTTTAAAAAATCATACAGCTCGCGCGGATCTT
TAAATGGAGTGTCTTCTTCCCAGTTTTCGCAATCCACATCGGCCAGATCGTTATTCAGTAAGTAATCCAA
TTCGGCTAAGCGGCTGTCTAAGCTATTCGTATAGGGACAATCCGATATGTCGATGGAGTGAAAGAGCCTG
ATGCACTCCGCATACAGCTCGATAATCTTTTCAGGGCTTTGTTCATCTTCATACTCTTCCGAGCAAAGGA
CGCCATCGGCCTCACTCATGAGCAGATTGCTCCAGCCATCATGCCGTTCAAAGTGCAGGACCTTTGGAAC
AGGCAGCTTTCCTTCCAGCCATAGCATCATGTCCTTTTCCCGTTCCACATCATAGGTGGTCCCTTTATAC
CGGCTGTCCGTCATTTTTAAATATAGGTTTTCATTTTCTCCCACCAGCTTATATACCTTAGCAGGAGACA
TTCCTTCCGTATCTTTTACGCAGCGGTATTTTTCGATCAGTTTTTTCAATTCCGGTGATATTCTCATTTT
AGCCATTTATTATTTCCTTCCTCTTTTCTACAGTATTTAAAGATACCCCAAGAAGCTAATTATAACAAGA
CGAACTCCAATTCACTGTTCCTTGCATTCTAAAACCTTAAATACCAGAAAACAGCTTTTTCAAAGTTGTT
TTCAAAGTTGGCGTATAACATAGTATCGACGGAGCCGATTTTGAAACCGCGGTGATCACAGGCAGCAACG
CTCTGTCATCGTTACAATCAACATGCTACCCTCCGCGAGATCATCCGTGTTTCAAACCCGGCAGCTTAGT
TGCCGTTCTTCCGAATAGCATCGGTAACATGAGCAAAGTCTGCCGCCTTACAACGGCTCTCCCGCTGACG
CCGTCCCGGACTGATGGGCTGCCTGTATCGAGTGGTGATTTTGTGCCGAGCTGCCGGTCGGGGAGCTGTT
GGCTGGCTGGTGGCAGGATATATTGTGGTGTAAACAAATTGACGCTTAGACAACTTAATAACACATTGCG
GACGTTTTTAATGTACTGAATTAACGCCGAATTAATTCGGGGGATCTGGATTTTAGTACTGGATTTTGGT
TTTAGGAATTAGAAATTTTATTGATAGAAGTATTTTACAAATACAAATACATACTAAGGGTTTCTTATAT
GCTCAACACATGAGCGAAACCCTATAGGAACCCTAATTCCCTTATCTGGGAACTACTCACACATTATTAT
GGAGAAACTCGAGCTTGTCGATCGACAGATCCCGGTCGGCATCTACTCTATTTCTTTGCCCTCGGACGAG
TGCTGGGGCGTCGGTTTCCACTATCGGCGAGTACTTCTACACAGCCATCGGTCCAGACGGCCGCGCTTCT
GCGGGCGATTTGTGTACGCCCGACAGTCCCGGCTCCGGATCGGACGATTGCGTCGCATCGACCCTGCGCC
CAAGCTGCATCATCGAAATTGCCGTCAACCAAGCTCTGATAGAGTTGGTCAAGACCAATGCGGAGCATAT
ACGCCCGGAGTCGTGGCGATCCTGCAAGCTCCGGATGCCTCCGCTCGAAGTAGCGCGTCTGCTGCTCCAT
ACAAGCCAACCACGGCCTCCAGAAGAAGATGTTGGCGACCTCGTATTGGGAATCCCCGAACATCGCCTCG
CTCCAGTCAATGACCGCTGTTATGCGGCCATTGTCCGTCAGGACATTGTTGGAGCCGAAATCCGCGTGCA
CGAGGTGCCGGACTTCGGGGCAGTCCTCGGCCCAAAGCATCAGCTCATCGAGAGCCTGCGCGACGGACGC
ACTGACGGTGTCGTCCATCACAGTTTGCCAGTGATACACATGGGGATCAGCAATCGCGCATATGAAATCA
CGCCATGTAGTGTATTGACCGATTCCTTGCGGTCCGAATGGGCCGAACCCGCTCGTCTGGCTAAGATCGG
CCGCAGCGATCGCATCCATAGCCTCCGCGACCGGTTGTAGAACAGCGGGCAGTTCGGTTTCAGGCAGGTC
TTGCAACGTGACACCCTGTGAACGGCGGGAGATGCAATAGGTCAGGCTCTCGCTAAACTCCCCAATGTCA
AGCACTTCCGGAATCGGGAGCGCGGCCGATGCAAAGTGCCGATAAACATAACGATCTTTGTAGAAACCAT
CGGCGCAGCTATTTACCCGCAGGACATATCCACGCCCTCCTACATCGAAGCTGAAAGCACGAGATTCTTC
GCCCTCCGAGAGCTGCATCAGGTCGGAGACGCTGTCGAACTTTTCGATCAGAAACTTCTCGACAGACGTC
GCGGTGAGTTCAGGCTTTTTCATATCTCATTGCCCCCCGGATCTGCGAAAGCTCGAGAGAGATAGATTTG
TAGAGAGAGACTGGTGATTTCAGCGTGTCCTCTCCAAATGAAATGAACTTCCTTATATAGAGGAAGGGTC
TTGCGAAGGATAGTGGGATTGTGCGTCATCCCTTACGTCAGTGGAGATATCACATCAATCCACTTGCTTT
GAAGACGTGGTTGGAACGTCTTCTTTTTCCACGATGCTCCTCGTGGGTGGGGGTCCATCTTTGGGACCAC
TGTCGGCAGAGGCATCTTGAACGATAGCCTTTCCTTTATCGCAATGATGGCATTTGTAGGTGCCACCTTC
CTTTTCTACTGTCCTTTTGATGAAGTGACAGATAGCTGGGCAATGGAATCCGAGGAGGTTTCCCGATATT
ACCCTTTGTTGAAAAGTCTCAATAGCCCTTTGGTCTTCTGAGACTGTATCTTTGATATTCTTGGAGTAGA
CGAGAGTGTCGTGCTCCACCATGTTCACATCAATCCACTTGCTTTGAAGACGTGGTTGGAACGTCTTCTT
TTTCCACGATGCTCCTCGTGGGTGGGGGTCCATCTTTGGGACCACTGTCGGCAGAGGCATCTTGAACGAT
AGCCTTTCCTTTATCGCAATGATGGCATTTGTAGGTGCCACCTTCCTTTTCTACTGTCCTTTTGATGAAG
TGACAGATAGCTGGGCAATGGAATCCGAGGAGGTTTCCCGATATTACCCTTTGTTGAAAAGTCTCAATAG
CCCTTTGGTCTTCTGAGACTGTATCTTTGATATTCTTGGAGTAGACGAGAGTGTCGTGCTCCACCATGTT
GGCAAGCTGCTCTAGCCAATACGCAAACCGCCTCTCCCCGCGCGTTGGCCGATTCATTAATGCAGCTGGC
ACGACAGGTTTCCCGACTGGAAAGCGGGCAGTGAGCGCAACGCAATTAATGTGAGTTAGCTCACTCATTA
GGCACCCCAGGCTTTACACTTTATGCTTCCGGCTCGTATGTTGTGTGGAATTGTGAGCGGATAACAATTT
CACACAGGAAACAGCTATGACATGATTACGAATTCGAGCTCGGTACCCGGGGATCCTCTAGCTAGATTAA
TTAAGTTTGCAAGCAGCAGATTACGCGCAGAAAAAAAGGATCTCAAGGAGATCCTTTGGATCACAAAAAA
AAAGCCCGCTCATTAGGCGGGTTAAATTCCCGGGTACTGCAGCCGACTCATTAATGCAGGTTAACCTGGC
TTATCGAAATTAATACGACTCACTATAGGGAGACCGGCAGATCTGATCCCTACTCCAAAAATGTCAAAGA
TACAGTCTCAGAAGACCAAAGGGCTATTGAGACTTTTCAACAAAGGGTAATTTCGGGAAACCTCCTCGGA
TTCCATTGCCCAGCTATCTGTCACTTCATCGAAAGGACAGTGGAAAAGGAAGGTGGCTCCTACAAATGCC
ATCATTGCGATAAAGGAAAGGCTATCATTCAAGATGCCTCTGCCGACAGTGGTCCCAAAGATGGACCCCC
ACCCACGAGGAGCATCGTGGGAAAAGAAGACGTTCCAACCACGTCTTCGAAGCAAGTGGATTGATGTGAC
ATCTCCACTGACGTAAGGGATGACGCACAATCCCACCCCTACTCCAAAAATGTCAAAGATACTGTCTCAG
AAGACCAAAGGGCTAT
Features (pLannotate 1.2.2; 35 found; start..end, strand, type, name):
      1..346     +  promoter       CaMV 35S promoter: strong constitutive promoter from cauliflower mosaic virus
    298..344     +  promoter       minimal CaMV 35S promoter: minimal 35S promoter from cauliflower mosaic virus
    507..683     +  polyA_signal   CaMV poly(A) signal: cauliflower mosaic virus polyadenylation signal
   1245..1263    -  promoter       SP6 promoter: promoter for bacteriophage SP6 RNA polymerase
   1328..1987    -  CDS            CmR: chloramphenicol acetyltransferase; cat; confers resistance to chloramphenicol
   1988..2024    -  promoter       cat promoter (fragment): promoter of the E. coli cat gene encoding chloramphenicol acetyltransferase
   2024..2052    -  promoter       tet promoter: E. coli promoter for tetracycline efflux protein gene
   2114..2282    -  rep_origin     ori (fragment): high-copy-number ColE1/pMB1/pBR322/pUC origin of replication
   2290..2307    +  misc_feature   MCS (fragment): pUC18/19 multiple cloning site
   2310..2464    +  CDS            lacZα (fragment): LacZα fragment of β-galactosidase; lacZ fragment
   2704..3045    +  promoter       CaMV 35S promoter: strong constitutive promoter from cauliflower mosaic virus
   3066..5088    +  CDS            GUS (fragment): β-glucuronidase This version of the gusA gene has a 5' extension with a catalase intron to ensure expression in plants but not bacteria.
   5094..5112    +  CDS            9xHis (fragment): 9xHis affinity tag
   5147..5399    +  terminator     NOS terminator: nopaline synthase terminator and poly(A) signal
   5421..5445    +  misc_feature   RB T-DNA repeat: right border repeat from nopaline C58 T-DNA
   5785..6186    +  CDS            Y4CG_SINFN (fragment): Protein inferred from homology: Swiss-Prot protein existence level 3. From Sinorhizobium fredii (strain NBRC 101917 / NGR234).
   6746..7375    +  CDS            pVS1 StaA: stability protein from the Pseudomonas plasmid pVS1 (Heeb et al., 2000)
   7804..8877    +  CDS            pVS1 RepA: replication protein from the Pseudomonas plasmid pVS1 (Heeb et al., 2000)
   8943..9137    +  rep_origin     pVS1 oriV: origin of replication for the Pseudomonas plasmid pVS1 (Heeb et al., 2000)
   9340..9379    +  CDS            rop (fragment): Rop protein, which maintains plasmids at low copy number; rop
   9481..9621    +  misc_feature   bom: basis of mobility region from pBR322
   9807..10395   -  rep_origin     ori: high-copy-number ColE1/pMB1/pBR322/pUC origin of replication
  10482..11276   -  CDS            KanR: aminoglycoside phosphotransferase; aphA-3; confers resistance to kanamycin
  11701..11725   +  misc_feature   LB T-DNA repeat: left border repeat from nopaline C58 T-DNA
  11803..11977   -  polyA_signal   CaMV poly(A) signal: cauliflower mosaic virus polyadenylation signal
  12018..13043   -  CDS            HygR: hygromycin B phosphotransferase confers resistance to hygromycin
  13110..13786   -  promoter       CaMV 35S promoter (enhanced): cauliflower mosaic virus 35S promoter with a duplicated enhancer region
  13876..13964   +  CDS            lacI (fragment): lac repressor; lacI; The lac repressor binds to the lac operator to inhibit transcription in E. coli. This inhibition can be relieved by adding lactose or isopropyl-β-D-thiogalactopyranoside (IPTG).
  13977..13998   +  protein_bind   CAP binding site: CAP binding activates transcription in the presence of cAMP. E. coli catabolite activator protein
  14013..14043   +  promoter       lac promoter: promoter for the E. coli lac operon
  14047..14069   +  protein_bind   lac operator (fragment): The lac repressor binds to the lac operator to inhibit transcription in E. coli. This inhibition can be relieved by adding lactose or isopropyl-β-D-thiogalactopyranoside (IPTG). lac repressor encoded by lacI
  14100..14131   +  misc_feature   MCS (fragment): pUC18/19 multiple cloning site
  14145..14186   -  rep_origin     ori (fragment): high-copy-number ColE1/pMB1/pBR322/pUC origin of replication
  14291..14309   +  promoter       T7 promoter: promoter for bacteriophage T7 RNA polymerase
  14378..14666   +  promoter       CaMV 35S promoter (fragment): strong constitutive promoter from cauliflower mosaic virus
