[The description below was written by a language model from this plasmid's Addgene catalogue record and pLannotate feature annotations shown in this document.]
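Description:
Gma-pCAMBIA-1301-STTM171 is a plant binary T-DNA vector built on pCAMBIA-1301 for knocking down miR171 activity in soybean using short tandem target mimic (STTM) technology. The backbone carries the broad-host-range pVS1 replicon (oriV, RepA and the StaA stability protein) that allows maintenance in Agrobacterium, together with a ColE1/pBR322-type origin and bom site for propagation in E. coli. Bacterial selection relies on kanamycin (the backbone aphA-3 gene) plus chloramphenicol, the latter conferred by a cat gene that came in with the insert.

Between the nopaline-type left and right T-DNA borders lie three plant expression units. The roughly 2.8 kb insert, cloned at a PacI site within the interrupted lacZα/MCS region, contains a duplicated CaMV 35S promoter (annotated as a partial 35S copy followed by a full copy spanning the sequence origin) and a CaMV poly(A) signal. The short unannotated interval between them is where the STTM module would sit, although the feature table does not label it. An STTM transcript generally carries two imperfect miRNA binding sites joined by a spacer, which sequester the target small RNA and trigger its degradation. The insert also carries the chloramphenicol marker with flanking T7 and SP6 promoters and origin fragments, remnants of the intermediate cloning vector. The standard pCAMBIA-1301 elements are retained: hygromycin phosphotransferase under an enhanced 35S promoter for selecting transformed plant cells, and a catalase-intron GUS reporter with a His tag, driven by 35S and ended by the NOS terminator, which is expressed in plants but not in bacteria. The depositor notes that the STTM sequence may differ slightly from reference sequences, without expected functional effect.
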