Addgene plasmid #84080: Gma-pCAMBIA-1301-STTM171
Purpose: Disturb the expression of miR171 in soybean
Depositing lab: Guiliang Tang. Depositing organization: Michigan Technological University. Publication: Effective small RNA destruction by the expression of a short tandem target mimic in Arabidopsis. Yan J, Gu Y, Jia X, Kang W, Pan S, Tang X, Chen X, Tang G. Plant Cell. 2012 Feb;24(2):415-27. doi: 10.1105/tpc.111.094144. Epub 2012 Feb 17. PubMed 22345490.
Backbone
  Vector backbone: pCAMBIA-1301
  Backbone manufacturer: CAMBIA Company
  Backbone size w/o insert (bp): 11827
  Vector type: Bacterial Expression, Yeast Expression, Plant Expression
  Selectable markers: Hygromycin
Growth in bacteria
  Bacterial resistance: Chloramphenicol and Kanamycin, 25 & 50 μg/mL
  Growth temperature: 37°C
  Growth strain: DH5alpha
  Copy number: Unknown
Gene/Insert
  Gene/Insert name: miR171 (alt name: Gma-miR171)
  Species: Soybean
  Insert size (bp): 2846
  Promoter: 2x35S
  Cloning method: Restriction Enzyme; 5′ cloning site PacI (unknown if destroyed); 3′ cloning site PacI (unknown if destroyed)
  Sequencing primers: 5′ 35S promoter; 3′ AGGTTTAGTCGTCTCGTGTCTG
Terms and licenses: Academic/Nonprofit Terms; Industry Terms: Not Available to Industry
Depositor comments: GenBank/Entrez ID of gene: miRBase (MI0007217, MI0007231, MI0016575, MI0017838, MI0017839, MI0017840, MI0017841, MI0017905, MI0017907, MI0018641, MI0018667, MI0018687, MI0019745, MI0019747, MI0019749, MI0019753, MI0019760, MI0019774, MI0019779, MI0019781, MI0019785) This plasmid used to disturb miR171’s expression by STTM method invented by Dr. Guiliang Tang’s Lab in Michigan Technological University (Plant cell, 2012), Houghton, MI, USA. The method used to construct this plasmid refers to Tang et al., (Methods, 2012) with minor revision. The STTM sequence in this plasmid may contain discrepancies compared to the reference sequence(s). According to the depositing lab, these mutations should not affect plasmid function. For additional published information regarding this plasmid, please see https://www.cell.com/molecular-plant/pdf/S1674-2052(18)30275-2.pdf?_returnURL=https%3A%2F%2Flinkinghub.elsevier.com%2Fretrieve%2Fpii%2FS1674205218302752%3Fshowall%3Dtrue#
How to cite: Gma-pCAMBIA-1301-STTM171 was a gift from Guiliang Tang (Addgene plasmid # 84080 ; http://n2t.net/addgene:84080 ; RRID:Addgene_84080)
