>Addgene plasmid #84080 | Gma-pCAMBIA-1301-STTM171 | depositor partial sequence | sequence record 160635 | Backbone sequence
GATCTGAGGGTAAATTTCTAGTTTTTCTCCTTCATTTTCTTGGTTAGGACCCTTTTCTCTTTTTATTTTT
TTGAGCTTTGATCTTTCTTTAAACTGATCTATTTTTTAATTGATTGGTTATGGTGTAAATATTACATAGC
TTTAACTGATAATCTGATTACTTTATTTCGTGTGTCTATGATGATGATGATAGTTACAGAACCGACGACT
CGTCCGTCCTGTAGAAACCCCAACCCGTGAAATCAAAAAACTCGACGGCCTGTGGGCATTCAGTCTGGAT
CGCGAAAACTGTGGAATTGATCAGCGTTGGTGGGAAAGCGCGTTACAAGAAAGCCGGGCAATTGCTGTGC
CAGGCAGTTTTAACGATCAGTTCGCCGATGCAGATATTCGTAATTATGCGGGCAACGTCTGGTATCAGCG
CGAAGTCTTTATACCGAAAGGTTGGGCAGGCCAGCGTATCGTGCTGCGTTTCGATGCGGTCACTCATTAC
GGCAAAGTGTGGGTCAATAATCAGGAAGTGATGGAGCATCAGGGCGGCTATACGCCATTTGAAGCCGATG
TCACGCCGTATGTTATTGCCGGGAAAAGTGTACGTATCACCGTTTGTGTGAACAACGAACTGAACTGGCA
GACTATCCCGCCGGGAATGGTGATTACCGACGAAAACGGCAAGAAAAAGCAGTCTTACTTCCATGATTTC
TTTAACTATGCCGGAATCCATCGCAGCGTAATGCTCTACACCACGCCGAACACCTGGGTGGACGATATCA
CCGTGGTGACGCATGTCGCGCAAGACTGTAACCACGCGTCTGTTGACTGGCAGGTGGTGGCCAATGGTGA
TGTCAGCGTTGAACTGCGTGATGCGGATCAACAGGTGGTTGCAACTGGACAAGGCACTAGCGGGACTTTG
CAAGTGGTGAATCCGCACCTCTGGCAACCGGGTGAAGGTTATCTCTATGAACTCGAAGTCACAGCCAAAA
GCCAGACAGAGTCTGATATCTACCCGCTTCGCGTCGGCATCCGGTCAGTGGCAGTGAAGGGCCAACAGTT
CCTGATTAACCACAAACCGTTCTACTTTACTGGCTTTGGTCGTCATGAAGATGCGGACTTACGTGGCAAA
GGATTCGATAACGTGCTGATGGTGCACGACCACGCATTAATGGACTGGATTGGGGCCAACTCCTACCGTA
CCTCGCATTACCCTTACGCTGAAGAGATGCTCGACTGGGCAGATGAACATGGCATCGTGGTGATTGATGA
AACTGCTGCTGTCGGCTTTCAGCTGTCTTTAGGCATTGGTTTCGAAGCGGGCAACAAGCCGAAAGAACTG
TACAGCGAAGAGGCAGTCAACGGGGAAACTCAGCAAGCGCACTTACAGGCGATTAAAGAGCTGATAGCGC
GTGACAAAAACCACCCAAGCGTGGTGATGTGGAGTATTGCCAACGAACCGGATACCCGTCCGCAAGGTGC
ACGGGAATATTTCGCGCCACTGGCGGAAGCAACGCGTAAACTCGACCCGACGCGTCCGATCACCTGCGTC
AATGTAATGTTCTGCGACGCTCACACCGATACCATCAGCGATCTCTTTGATGTGCTGTGCCTGAACCGTT
ATTACGGATGGTATGTCCAAAGCGGCGATTTGGAAACGGCAGAGAAGGTACTGGAAAAAGAACTTCTGGC
CTGGCAGGAGAAACTGCATCAGCCGATTATCATCACCGAATACGGCGTGGATACGTTAGCCGGGCTGCAC
TCAATGTACACCGACATGTGGAGTGAAGAGTATCAGTGTGCATGGCTGGATATGTATCACCGCGTCTTTG
ATCGCGTCAGCGCCGTCGTCGGTGAACAGGTATGGAATTTCGCCGATTTTGCGACCTCGCAAGGCATATT
GCGCGTTGGCGGTAACAAGAAAGGGATCTTCACTCGCGACCGCAAACCGAAGTCGGCGGCTTTTCTGCTG
CAAAAACGCTGGACTGGCATGAACTTCGGTGAAAAACCGCAGCAGGGAGGCAAACAAGCTAGCCACCACC
ACCACCACCACGTGTGAATTACAGGTGACCAGCTCGAATTTCCCCGATCGTTCAAACATTTGGCAATAAA
GTTTCTTAAGATTGAATCCTGTTGCCGGTCTTGCGATGATTATCATATAATTTCTGTTGAATTACGTTAA
GCATGTAATAATTAACATGTAATGCATGACGTTATTTATGAGATGGGTTTTTATGATTAGAGTCCCGCAA
TTATACATTTAATACGCGATAGAAAACAAAATATAGCGCGCAAACTAGGATAAATTATCGCGCGCGGTGT
CATCTATGTTACTAGATCGGGAATTAAACTATCAGTGTTTGACAGGATATATTGGCGGGTAAACCTAAGA
GAAAAGAGCGTTTATTAGAATAACGGATATTTAAAAGGGCGTGAAAAGGTTTATCCGTTCGTCCATTTGT
ATGTGCATGCCAACCACAGGGTTCCCCTCGGGATCAAAGTACTTTGATCCAACCCCTCCGCTGCTATAGT
GCAGTCGGCTTCTGACGTTCAGTGCAGCCGTCTTCTGAAAACGACATGTCGCACAAGTCCTAAGTTACGC
GACAGGCTGCCGCCCTGCCCTTTTCCTGGCGTTTTCTTGTCGCGTGTTTTAGTCGCATAAAGTAGAATAC
TTGCGACTAGAACCGGAGACATTACGCCATGAACAAGAGCGCCGCCGCTGGCCTGCTGGGCTATGCCCGC
GTCAGCACCGACGACCAGGACTTGACCAACCAACGGGCCGAACTGCACGCGGCCGGCTGCACCAAGCTGT
TTTCCGAGAAGATCACCGGCACCAGGCGCGACCGCCCGGAGCTGGCCAGGATGCTTGACCACCTACGCCC
TGGCGACGTTGTGACAGTGACCAGGCTAGACCGCCTGGCCCGCAGCACCCGCGACCTACTGGACATTGCC
GAGCGCATCCAGGAGGCCGGCGCGGGCCTGCGTAGCCTGGCAGAGCCGTGGGCCGACACCACCACGCCGG
CCGGCCGCATGGTGTTGACCGTGTTCGCCGGCATTGCCGAGTTCGAGCGTTCCCTAATCATCGACCGCAC
CCGGAGCGGGCGCGAGGCCGCCAAGGCCCGAGGCGTGAAGTTTGGCCCCCGCCCTACCCTCACCCCGGCA
CAGATCGCGCACGCCCGCGAGCTGATCGACCAGGAAGGCCGCACCGTGAAAGAGGCGGCTGCACTGCTTG
GCGTGCATCGCTCGACCCTGTACCGCGCACTTGAGCGCAGCGAGGAAGTGACGCCCACCGAGGCCAGGCG
GCGCGGTGCCTTCCGTGAGGACGCATTGACCGAGGCCGACGCCCTGGCGGCCGCCGAGAATGAACGCCAA
GAGGAACAAGCATGAAACCGCACCAGGACGGCCAGGACGAACCGTTTTTCATTACCGAAGAGATCGAGGC
GGAGATGATCGCGGCCGGGTACGTGTTCGAGCCGCCCGCGCACGTCTCAACCGTGCGGCTGCATGAAATC
CTGGCCGGTTTGTCTGATGCCAAGCTGGCGGCCTGGCCGGCCAGCTTGGCCGCTGAAGAAACCGAGCGCC
GCCGTCTAAAAAGGTGATGTGTATTTGAGTAAAACAGCTTGCGTCATGCGGTCGCTGCGTATATGATGCG
ATGAGTAAATAAACAAATACGCAAGGGGAACGCATGAAGGTTATCGCTGTACTTAACCAGAAAGGCGGGT
CAGGCAAGACGACCATCGCAACCCATCTAGCCCGCGCCCTGCAACTCGCCGGGGCCGATGTTCTGTTAGT
CGATTCCGATCCCCAGGGCAGTGCCCGCGATTGGGCGGCCGTGCGGGAAGATCAACCGCTAACCGTTGTC
GGCATCGACCGCCCGACGATTGACCGCGACGTGAAGGCCATCGGCCGGCGCGACTTCGTAGTGATCGACG
GAGCGCCCCAGGCGGCGGACTTGGCTGTGTCCGCGATCAAGGCAGCCGACTTCGTGCTGATTCCGGTGCA
GCCAAGCCCTTACGACATATGGGCCACCGCCGACCTGGTGGAGCTGGTTAAGCAGCGCATTGAGGTCACG
GATGGAAGGCTACAAGCGGCCTTTGTCGTGTCGCGGGCGATCAAAGGCACGCGCATCGGCGGTGAGGTTG
CCGAGGCGCTGGCCGGGTACGAGCTGCCCATTCTTGAGTCCCGTATCACGCAGCGCGTGAGCTACCCAGG
CACTGCCGCCGCCGGCACAACCGTTCTTGAATCAGAACCCGAGGGCGACGCTGCCCGCGAGGTCCAGGCG
CTGGCCGCTGAAATTAAATCAAAACTCATTTGAGTTAATGAGGTAAAGAGAAAATGAGCAAAAGCACAAA
CACGCTAAGTGCCGGCCGTCCGAGCGCACGCAGCAGCAAGGCTGCAACGTTGGCCAGCCTGGCAGACACG
CCAGCCATGAAGCGGGTCAACTTTCAGTTGCCGGCGGAGGATCACACCAAGCTGAAGATGTACGCGGTAC
GCCAAGGCAAGACCATTACCGAGCTGCTATCTGAATACATCGCGCAGCTACCAGAGTAAATGAGCAAATG
AATAAATGAGTAGATGAATTTTAGCGGCTAAAGGAGGCGGCATGGAAAATCAAGAACAACCAGGCACCGA
CGCCGTGGAATGCCCCATGTGTGGAGGAACGGGCGGTTGGCCAGGCGTAAGCGGCTGGGTTGTCTGCCGG
CCCTGCAATGGCACTGGAACCCCCAAGCCCGAGGAATCGGCGTGAGCGGTCGCAAACCATCCGGCCCGGT
ACAAATCGGCGCGGCGCTGGGTGATGACCTGGTGGAGAAGTTGAAGGCCGCGCAGGCCGCCCAGCGGCAA
CGCATCGAGGCAGAAGCACGCCCCGGTGAATCGTGGCAAGCGGCCGCTGATCGAATCCGCAAAGAATCCC
GGCAACCGCCGGCAGCCGGTGCGCCGTCGATTAGGAAGCCGCCCAAGGGCGACGAGCAACCAGATTTTTT
CGTTCCGATGCTCTATGACGTGGGCACCCGCGATAGTCGCAGCATCATGGACGTGGCCGTTTTCCGTCTG
TCGAAGCGTGACCGACGAGCTGGCGAGGTGATCCGCTACGAGCTTCCAGACGGGCACGTAGAGGTTTCCG
CAGGGCCGGCCGGCATGGCCAGTGTGTGGGATTACGACCTGGTACTGATGGCGGTTTCCCATCTAACCGA
ATCCATGAACCGATACCGGGAAGGGAAGGGAGACAAGCCCGGCCGCGTGTTCCGTCCACACGTTGCGGAC
GTACTCAAGTTCTGCCGGCGAGCCGATGGCGGAAAGCAGAAAGACGACCTGGTAGAAACCTGCATTCGGT
TAAACACCACGCACGTTGCCATGCAGCGTACGAAGAAGGCCAAGAACGGCCGCCTGGTGACGGTATCCGA
GGGTGAAGCCTTGATTAGCCGCTACAAGATCGTAAAGAGCGAAACCGGGCGGCCGGAGTACATCGAGATC
GAGCTAGCTGATTGGATGTACCGCGAGATCACAGAAGGCAAGAACCCGGACGTGCTGACGGTTCACCCCG
ATTACTTTTTGATCGATCCCGGCATCGGCCGTTTTCTCTACCGCCTGGCACGCCGCGCCGCAGGCAAGGC
AGAAGCCAGATGGTTGTTCAAGACGATCTACGAACGCAGTGGCAGCGCCGGAGAGTTCAAGAAGTTCTGT
TTCACCGTGCGCAAGCTGATCGGGTCAAATGACCTGCCGGAGTACGATTTGAAGGAGGAGGCGGGGCAGG
CTGGCCCGATCCTAGTCATGCGCTACCGCAACCTGATCGAGGGCGAAGCATCCGCCGGTTCCTAATGTAC
GGAGCAGATGCTAGGGCAAATTGCCCTAGCAGGGGAAAAAGGTCGAAAAGGTCTCTTTCCTGTGGATAGC
ACGTACATTGGGAACCCAAAGCCGTACATTGGGAACCGGAACCCGTACATTGGGAACCCAAAGCCGTACA
TTGGGAACCGGTCACACATGTAAGTGACTGATATAAAAGAGAAAAAAGGCGATTTTTCCGCCTAAAACTC
TTTAAAACTTATTAAAACTCTTAAAACCCGCCTGGCCTGTGCATAACTGTCTGGCCAGCGCACAGCCGAA
GAGCTGCAAAAAGCGCCTACCCTTCGGTCGCTGCGCTCCCTACGCCCCGCCGCTTCGCGTCGGCCTATCG
CGGCCGCTGGCCGCTCAAAAATGGCTGGCCTACGGCCAGGCAATCTACCAGGGCGCGGACAAGCCGCGCC
GTCGCCACTCGACCGCCGGCGCCCACATCAAGGCACCCTGCCTCGCGCGTTTCGGTGATGACGGTGAAAA
CCTCTGACACATGCAGCTCCCGGAGACGGTCACAGCTTGTCTGTAAGCGGATGCCGGGAGCAGACAAGCC
CGTCAGGGCGCGTCAGCGGGTGTTGGCGGGTGTCGGGGCGCAGCCATGACCCAGTCACGTAGCGATAGCG
GAGTGTATACTGGCTTAACTATGCGGCATCAGAGCAGATTGTACTGAGAGTGCACCATATGCGGTGTGAA
ATACCGCACAGATGCGTAAGGAGAAAATACCGCATCAGGCGCTCTTCCGCTTCCTCGCTCACTGACTCGC
TGCGCTCGGTCGTTCGGCTGCGGCGAGCGGTATCAGCTCACTCAAAGGCGGTAATACGGTTATCCACAGA
ATCAGGGGATAACGCAGGAAAGAACATGTGAGCAAAAGGCCAGCAAAAGGCCAGGAACCGTAAAAAGGCC
GCGTTGCTGGCGTTTTTCCATAGGCTCCGCCCCCCTGACGAGCATCACAAAAATCGACGCTCAAGTCAGA
GGTGGCGAAACCCGACAGGACTATAAAGATACCAGGCGTTTCCCCCTGGAAGCTCCCTCGTGCGCTCTCC
TGTTCCGACCCTGCCGCTTACCGGATACCTGTCCGCCTTTCTCCCTTCGGGAAGCGTGGCGCTTTCTCAT
AGCTCACGCTGTAGGTATCTCAGTTCGGTGTAGGTCGTTCGCTCCAAGCTGGGCTGTGTGCACGAACCCC
CCGTTCAGCCCGACCGCTGCGCCTTATCCGGTAACTATCGTCTTGAGTCCAACCCGGTAAGACACGACTT
ATCGCCACTGGCAGCAGCCACTGGTAACAGGATTAGCAGAGCGAGGTATGTAGGCGGTGCTACAGAGTTC
TTGAAGTGGTGGCCTAACTACGGCTACACTAGAAGGACAGTATTTGGTATCTGCGCTCTGCTGAAGCCAG
TTACCTTCGGAAAAAGAGTTGGTAGCTCTTGATCCGGCAAACAAACCACCGCTGGTAGCGGTGGTTTTTT
TGTTTGCAAGCAGCAGATTACGCGCAGAAAAAAAGGATCTCAAGAAGATCCTTTGATCTTTTCTACGGGG
TCTGACGCTCAGTGGAACGAAAACTCACGTTAAGGGATTTTGGTCATGCATTCTAGGTACTAAAACAATT
CATCCAGTAAAATATAATATTTTATTTTCTCCCAATCAGGCTTGATCCCCAGTAAGTCAAAAAATAGCTC
GACATACTGTTCTTCCCCGATATCCTCCCTGATCGACCGGACGCAGAAGGCAATGTCATACCACTTGTCC
GCCCTGCCGCTTCTCCCAAGATCAATAAAGCCACTTACTTTGCCATCTTTCACAAAGATGTTGCTGTCTC
CCAGGTCGCCGTGGGAAAAGACAAGTTCCTCTTCGGGCTTTTCCGTCTTTAAAAAATCATACAGCTCGCG
CGGATCTTTAAATGGAGTGTCTTCTTCCCAGTTTTCGCAATCCACATCGGCCAGATCGTTATTCAGTAAG
TAATCCAATTCGGCTAAGCGGCTGTCTAAGCTATTCGTATAGGGACAATCCGATATGTCGATGGAGTGAA
AGAGCCTGATGCACTCCGCATACAGCTCGATAATCTTTTCAGGGCTTTGTTCATCTTCATACTCTTCCGA
GCAAAGGACGCCATCGGCCTCACTCATGAGCAGATTGCTCCAGCCATCATGCCGTTCAAAGTGCAGGACC
TTTGGAACAGGCAGCTTTCCTTCCAGCCATAGCATCATGTCCTTTTCCCGTTCCACATCATAGGTGGTCC
CTTTATACCGGCTGTCCGTCATTTTTAAATATAGGTTTTCATTTTCTCCCACCAGCTTATATACCTTAGC
AGGAGACATTCCTTCCGTATCTTTTACGCAGCGGTATTTTTCGATCAGTTTTTTCAATTCCGGTGATATT
CTCATTTTAGCCATTTATTATTTCCTTCCTCTTTTCTACAGTATTTAAAGATACCCCAAGAAGCTAATTA
TAACAAGACGAACTCCAATTCACTGTTCCTTGCATTCTAAAACCTTAAATACCAGAAAACAGCTTTTTCA
AAGTTGTTTTCAAAGTTGGCGTATAACATAGTATCGACGGAGCCGATTTTGAAACCGCGGTGATCACAGG
CAGCAACGCTCTGTCATCGTTACAATCAACATGCTACCCTCCGCGAGATCATCCGTGTTTCAAACCCGGC
AGCTTAGTTGCCGTTCTTCCGAATAGCATCGGTAACATGAGCAAAGTCTGCCGCCTTACAACGGCTCTCC
CGCTGACGCCGTCCCGGACTGATGGGCTGCCTGTATCGAGTGGTGATTTTGTGCCGAGCTGCCGGTCGGG
GAGCTGTTGGCTGGCTGGTGGCAGGATATATTGTGGTGTAAACAAATTGACGCTTAGACAACTTAATAAC
ACATTGCGGACGTTTTTAATGTACTGAATTAACGCCGAATTAATTCGGGGGATCTGGATTTTAGTACTGG
ATTTTGGTTTTAGGAATTAGAAATTTTATTGATAGAAGTATTTTACAAATACAAATACATACTAAGGGTT
TCTTATATGCTCAACACATGAGCGAAACCCTATAGGAACCCTAATTCCCTTATCTGGGAACTACTCACAC
ATTATTATGGAGAAACTCGAGCTTGTCGATCGACAGATCCGGTCGGCATCTACTCTATTTCTTTGCCCTC
GGACGAGTGCTGGGGCGTCGGTTTCCACTATCGGCGAGTACTTCTACACAGCCATCGGTCCAGACGGCCG
CGCTTCTGCGGGCGATTTGTGTACGCCCGACAGTCCCGGCTCCGGATCGGACGATTGCGTCGCATCGACC
CTGCGCCCAAGCTGCATCATCGAAATTGCCGTCAACCAAGCTCTGATAGAGTTGGTCAAGACCAATGCGG
AGCATATACGCCCGGAGTCGTGGCGATCCTGCAAGCTCCGGATGCCTCCGCTCGAAGTAGCGCGTCTGCT
GCTCCATACAAGCCAACCACGGCCTCCAGAAGAAGATGTTGGCGACCTCGTATTGGGAATCCCCGAACAT
CGCCTCGCTCCAGTCAATGACCGCTGTTATGCGGCCATTGTCCGTCAGGACATTGTTGGAGCCGAAATCC
GCGTGCACGAGGTGCCGGACTTCGGGGCAGTCCTCGGCCCAAAGCATCAGCTCATCGAGAGCCTGCGCGA
CGGACGCACTGACGGTGTCGTCCATCACAGTTTGCCAGTGATACACATGGGGATCAGCAATCGCGCATAT
GAAATCACGCCATGTAGTGTATTGACCGATTCCTTGCGGTCCGAATGGGCCGAACCCGCTCGTCTGGCTA
AGATCGGCCGCAGCGATCGCATCCATAGCCTCCGCGACCGGTTGTAGAACAGCGGGCAGTTCGGTTTCAG
GCAGGTCTTGCAACGTGACACCCTGTGCACGGCGGGAGATGCAATAGGTCAGGCTCTCGCTAAACTCCCC
AATGTCAAGCACTTCCGGAATCGGGAGCGCGGCCGATGCAAAGTGCCGATAAACATAACGATCTTTGTAG
AAACCATCGGCGCAGCTATTTACCCGCAGGACATATCCACGCCCTCCTACATCGAAGCTGAAAGCACGAG
ATTCTTCGCCCTCCGAGAGCTGCATCAGGTCGGAGACGCTGTCGAACTTTTCGATCAGAAACTTCTCGAC
AGACGTCGCGGTGAGTTCAGGCTTTTTCATATCTCATTGCCCCCCGGGATCTGCGAAAGCTCGAGAGAGA
TAGATTTGTAGAGAGAGACTGGTGATTTCAGCGTGTCCTCTCCAAATGAAATGAACTTCCTTATATAGAG
GAAGGTCTTGCGAAGGATAGTGGGATTGTGCGTCATCCCTTACGTCAGTGGAGATATCACATCAATCCAC
TTGCTTTGAAGACGTGGTTGGAACGTCTTCTTTTTCCACGATGCTCCTCGTGGGTGGGGGTCCATCTTTG
GGACCACTGTCGGCAGAGGCATCTTGAACGATAGCCTTTCCTTTATCGCAATGATGGCATTTGTAGGTGC
CACCTTCCTTTTCTACTGTCCTTTTGATGAAGTGACAGATAGCTGGGCAATGGAATCCGAGGAGGTTTCC
CGATATTACCCTTTGTTGAAAAGTCTCAATAGCCCTTTGGTCTTCTGAGACTGTATCTTTGATATTCTTG
GAGTAGACGAGAGTGTCGTGCTCCACCATGTTATCACATCAATCCACTTGCTTTGAAGACGTGGTTGGAA
CGTCTTCTTTTTCCACGATGCTCCTCGTGGGTGGGGGTCCATCTTTGGGACCACTGTCGGCAGAGGCATC
TTGAACGATAGCCTTTCCTTTATCGCAATGATGGCATTTGTAGGTGCCACCTTCCTTTTCTACTGTCCTT
TTGATGAAGTGACAGATAGCTGGGCAATGGAATCCGAGGAGGTTTCCCGATATTACCCTTTGTTGAAAAG
TCTCAATAGCCCTTTGGTCTTCTGAGACTGTATCTTTGATATTCTTGGAGTAGACGAGAGTGTCGTGCTC
CACCATGTTGGCAAGCTGCTCTAGCCAATACGCAAACCGCCTCTCCCCGCGCGTTGGCCGATTCATTAAT
GCAGCTGGCACGACAGGTTTCCCGACTGGAAAGCGGGCAGTGAGCGCAACGCAATTAATGTGAGTTAGCT
CACTCATTAGGCACCCCAGGCTTTACACTTTATGCTTCCGGCTCGTATGTTGTGTGGAATTGTGAGCGGA
TAACAATTTCACACAGGAAACAGCTATGACCATGATTACGAATTCGAGCTCGGTACCCGGGGATCCTCTA
GAGTCGACCTGCAGGCATGCAAGCTTGGCACTGGCCGTCGTTTTACAACGTCGTGACTGGGAAAACCCTG
GCGTTACCCAACTTAATCGCCTTGCAGCACATCCCCCTTTCGCCAGCTGGCGTAATAGCGAAGAGGCCCG
CACCGATCGCCCTTCCCAACAGTTGCGCAGCCTGAATGGCGAATGCTAGAGCAGCTTGAGCTTGGATCAG
ATTGTCGTTTCCCGCCTTCAGTTTAGCTTCATGGAGTCAAAGATTCAAATAGAGGACCTAACAGAACTCG
CCGTAAAGACTGGCGAACAGTTCATACAGAGTCTCTTACGACTCAATGACAAGAAGAAAATCTTCGTCAA
CATGGTGGAGCACGACACACTTGTCTACTCCAAAAATATCAAAGATACAGTCTCAGAAGACCAAAGGGCA
ATTGAGACTTTTCAACAAAGGGTAATATCCGGAAACCTCCTCGGATTCCATTGCCCAGCTATCTGTCACT
TTATTGTGAAGATAGTGGAAAAGGAAGGTGGCTCCTACAAATGCCATCATTGCGATAAAGGAAAGGCCAT
CGTTGAAGATGCCTCTGCCGACAGTGGTCCCAAAGATGGACCCCCACCCACGAGGAGCATCGTGGAAAAA
GAAGACGTTCCAACCACGTCTTCAAAGCAAGTGGATTGATGTGATATCTCCACTGACGTAAGGGATGACG
CACAATCCCACTATCCTTCGCAAGACCCTTCCTCTATATAAGGAAGTTCATTTCATTTGGAGAGAACACG
GGGGACTCTTGACCATGGTA
