>Addgene plasmid #84080 | Gma-pCAMBIA-1301-STTM171 | addgene partial sequence | sequence record 167886 | NOSterm-R 5'-attgccaaatgtttgaacga-3'
GTATTCACACGTGGTGGTGGTGGTGGTGGCTAGCTTGTTTGCCTCCCTGCTGCGGTTTTTCACCGAAGTT
CATGCCAGTCCAGCGTTTTTGCAGCAGAAAAGCCGCCGACTTCGGTTTGCGGTCGCGAGTGAAGATCCCT
TTCTTGTTACCGCCAACGCGCAATATGCCTTGCGAGGTCGCAAAATCGGCGAAATTCCATACCTGTTCAC
CGACGACGGCGCTGACGCGATCAAAGACGCGGTGATACATATCCAGCCATGCACACTGATACTCTTCACT
CCACATGTCGGTGTACATTGAGTGCAGCCCGGCTAACGTATCCACGCCGTATTCGGTGATGATAATCGGC
TGATGCAGTTTCTCCTGCCAGGCCAGAAGTTCTTTTTCCAGTACCTTCTCTGCCGTTTCCAAATCGCCGC
TTTGGACATACCATCCGTAATAACGGTTCAGGCACAGCACATCAAAGAGATCGCTGATGGTATCGGTGTG
AGCGTCGCAGAACATTACATTGACGCAGGTGATCGGACGCGTCGGGTCGAGTTTACGCGTTGCTTCCGCC
AGTGGCGCGAAATATTCCCGTGCACCTTGCGGACGGGTATCCGGTTCGTTGGCAATACTCCACATCACCA
CGCTTGGGTGGTTTTTGTCACGCGCTATCAGCTCTTTAATCGCCTGTAAGTGCGCTTGCTGAGTTTCCCC
GTTGACTGCCTCTTCGCTGTACAGTTCTTTCGGCTTGTTGCCCGCTTCGAAACCAATGCCTAAAGAGAGG
TTAAAGCCGACAGCAGCAGTTTCATCAATCACCACGATGCCATGTTCATC
