>Addgene plasmid #84080 | Gma-pCAMBIA-1301-STTM171 | depositor partial sequence | sequence record 174469 | STTM171
CATTTGGAGAGGACAGCCCAAGCTTGATATTGGCGCCTAGGCTCAATCAGTTGTTGTTGTTATGGTCTAA
TTTAAATATGGTCTAAAGAAGAAGAATTGAGATATTGACTACGCGGCTCAAGAATTCGGTACGCTGAAAT
CACCAG
